>Addgene plasmid #223870 | pD(Gib)_3'omega | addgene full sequence | sequence record 445961 | Addgene NGS Result
GAGACCCACTGCTTGAGCCTAGAAGATCCGGCTGCTAACAAAGCCCGAAAGGAAGCTGAGTTGGCTGCTG
TCACCGCTGAGCAATAACTATCATAACCCCTAGGTGCCATTTCATTACCTCTTTCTCCGCACCCGACATA
GATCTGGGCCAACTTTTGGCGAAAATGAGACGTTGATCGGCACGTAAGAGGGTCCAACTTTCACCATAAT
GAAATAAGATCACTACCGGGCGTATTTTTTGAGTTATCGAGATTTTCAGGAGCTAAGGAAGCTAAAATGG
AGAAAAAAATCACTGGATATACCACCGTTGATATATCCCAATGGCATCGTAAAGAACATTTTGAGGCATT
TCAGTCAGTTGCTCAATGTACCTATAACCAGACCGTTCAGCTGGATATTACGGCCTTTTTAAAGACCGTA
AAGAAAAATAAGCACAAGTTTTATCCGGCCTTTATTCACATTCTTGCCCGCCTGATGAATGCTCATCCGG
AATTCCGTATGGCAATGAAAGACGGTGAGCTGGTGATATGGGATAGTGTTCACCCTTGTTACACCGTTTT
CCATGAGCAAACTGAAACGTTTTCATCGCTCTGGAGTGAATACCACGACGATTTCCGGCAGTTTCTACAC
ATATATTCGCAAGATGTGGCGTGTTACGGTGAAAACCTGGCCTATTTCCCTAAAGGGTTTATTGAGAATA
TGTTTTTCGTCTCAGCCAATCCCTGGGTGAGTTTCACCAGTTTTGATTTAAACGTGGCCAATATGGACAA
CTTCTTCGCCCCCGTTTTCACCATGGGCAAATATTATACGCAAGGCGACAAGGTGCTGATGCCGCTGGCG
ATTCAGGTTCATCATGCCGTTTGTGATGGCTTCCATGTCGGCAGAATGCTTAATGAATTACAACAGTACT
GCGATGAGTGGCAGGGTGGGGCGTAATTTTTTTAAGGCAGTTATTGGTGCCCTTAAACGCCTGGTTGCTA
CGCCTGAATAAGTGATAATAAGCGGATGAATGGCAGAAATTCGAAAGCAAATTCGACCCGGTCGTCGGTT
CAGGGCAGGGTCGTTAAATAGCCGCTTATGTCTATTGCTGGTTTACCGGTTTATTGACTACCGGAAGCAG
TGTGACCGTGTGCTTCTCAAATGCCTGAGGCCAGTTTGCTCAGGCTCTCCCCGTGGAGGTAATAATTGAC
GATATGATCATTTATTCTGCCTCCCAGCTGACATTCATCCGGGGTCAGCACCGTTTCTGCGGACTGGCTT
TCTACGTGTTCCGCTTCCTTTAGCAGCCCTTGCGCCCTGAGTGCTTGCGGCAGCGTGAAGCTAATTCCCA
TGTCAGCCGTTAAGTGTTCCTGTGTCACTCAAAATTGCTTTGAGAGGCTCTAAGGGCTTCTCAGTGCGTT
ACATCCCTGGCTTGTTGTCCACAACCGTTAAACCTTAAAAGCTTTAAAAGCCTTATATATTCTTTTTTTT
CTTATAAAACTTAAAACCTTAGAGGCTATTTAAGTTGCTGATTTATATTAATTTTATTGTTCAAACATGA
GAGCTTAGTACGTGAAACATGAGAGCTTAGTACGTTAGCCATGAGAGCTTAGTACGTTAGCCATGAGGGT
TTAGTTCGTTAAACATGAGAGCTTAGTACGTTAAACATGAGAGCTTAGTACGTGAAACATGAGAGCTTAG
TACGTACTATCAACAGGTTGAACTGCTGATCAACAGATCCTCTACGCGGCCGCGGTACCATAACTTCGTA
TAGCATACATTATACGAAGTTATCTGCCAGGCACATGGGTTTTACTAGTATCGATTCGCGACCTACTCCG
GAATATTAGGTCTCATACGTATCTGAGCTGAGACGTATGAGCGTAATTGTTAAAACGAATAATGACGACG
TATATTGGTCGTTTACTAAAGGTGCGCCCGAAGTTATTTCAGAAATATGTAATAAATCAACTTTACCTGC
AGATTTTGAAGAAGTACTACGTTGTTACACTCATAACGGATATAGGGTTATTGCATGTGCTGGGAAGACA
CTTCCAAAAAGAACTTGGTTATATTCCCAAAAAGTATCTAGGGAAGAGGTTGAGTCAAATTTGGAAATCT
ATATCTCAATCGGGGTTTTTTG
Features (pLannotate 1.2.2; 7 found; start..end, strand, type, name):
     31..80      +  CDS            SET1 (fragment): solubility-enhancement tag derived from T7 phage gene 10B
    174..276     +  promoter       cat promoter: promoter of the E. coli cat gene encoding chloramphenicol acetyltransferase
    277..933     +  CDS            cat: CAT_ECOLX - Experimental evidence at protein level: Swiss-Prot protein existence level 1. This enzyme is an effector of chloramphenicol resistance in bacteria. From Escherichia coli. This protein is used as a marker in many commonly used cloning vectors, such as pACYC184.
   1209..1322    -  CDS            tnpA (fragment): TN5P_ECOLX - Also known as tnp. Experimental evidence at protein level: Swiss-Prot protein existence level 1. Mediates transposition of transposon Tn5 by a 'cut and paste' mechanism. First, the monomeric transposase binds the 19 bp inverted DNA repeats flanking the transposon. Then, dimerization of the DNA- bound transposase creates a synaptic DNA complex. After nicking of the first DNA strand, excision of the transposon proceeds through a series of intermediates. The transposase then mediates the insertion of the transposon at a new site by strand transfer. The activity of the wild- type tran
   1331..1687    -  rep_origin     R6K γ ori: γ replication origin from E. coli plasmid R6K; requires the R6K initiator protein pi for replication
   1740..1773    +  protein_bind   loxP: Cre-mediated recombination occurs in the 8-bp core sequence (GCATACAT). Cre recombinase
   1836..2096    +  CDS            YPK9 (fragment): YPK9_YEAST - Experimental evidence at protein level: Swiss-Prot protein existence level 1. Vacuolar transporter which plays a role in sequestration of divalent heavy metal ions. From Saccharomyces cerevisiae (strain ATCC 204508 / S288c) (Baker's yeast).
