[The description below was written by a language model from this plasmid's Addgene catalogue record and pLannotate feature annotations shown in this document.]
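Description:
pD(Gib)_3'omega is a small (about 2.1 kb) Golden Gate donor plasmid from the 4G-cloning system, a toolkit for rapid assembly of genes to express multisubunit protein complexes in different hosts. It is built on the pD backbone and replicates from the R6K γ origin. That origin depends on the pi initiator protein supplied in trans, so the plasmid can only be maintained in pir-expressing E. coli. The recorded host is Pir1, whose pir-116 allele supports high copy number. Selection is by chloramphenicol, through a cat gene driven by its native promoter. This conditional origin is commonly used in donor plasmids so that the donor does not propagate once assembly reactions are transformed into ordinary cloning strains, although the record does not say that this is the reason here.

The payload is a synthetic "3'omega sequence and spacer". According to the stated purpose, it supplies the 3' Gibson overhang, so that a Golden Gate–assembled product ends in a defined omega homology sequence for later Gibson joining into a recipient vector. The record does not give the omega sequence's position or the type IIS sites that release it, and no promoter or expressed open reading frame belongs to the insert.

The automated annotation also finds a loxP site. It may be a backbone feature allowing Cre-mediated plasmid fusion, but its role is not stated. Short fragment matches to a T7 gene 10B–derived solubility tag, Tn5 transposase and yeast YPK9 are also listed. These are partial hits, most likely backbone remnants or spacer and filler DNA rather than functional coding sequences, with the YPK9-like segment plausibly corresponding to the spacer.
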