Addgene plasmid #223870: pD(Gib)_3'omega
Purpose: 4G-cloning donor for 3'-Gibson overhang, omega-sequence
Depositing lab: Stephan Gruber. Depositing organization: Universite de Lausanne (UNIL). Publication: 4G cloning: rapid gene assembly for expression of multisubunit protein complexes in diverse hosts. Taschner M, Dickinson JB, Roisne-Hamelin F, Gruber S. Life Sci Alliance. 2024 Dec 2;8(1):e202402899. doi: 10.26508/lsa.202402899. Print 2025 Jan. PubMed 39622624.
Backbone
  Vector backbone: pD
  Vector type: Golden-Gate Donor
Growth in bacteria
  Bacterial resistance: Chloramphenicol, 25 μg/mL
  Growth temperature: 37°C
  Growth strain: Pir1 ; strain contains pir-116 mutation for plasmid maintenance at high copy
  Copy number: High Copy
Gene/Insert
  Gene/Insert name: 3'omega sequence and spacer
  Species: Synthetic
  Cloning method: Gibson Cloning
Terms and licenses: Academic/Nonprofit Terms; Industry Terms: Not Available to Industry
Depositor comments: Please visit https://doi.org/10.1101/2024.06.17.599261 for bioRxiv preprint.
How to cite: pD(Gib)_3'omega was a gift from Stephan Gruber (Addgene plasmid # 223870 ; http://n2t.net/addgene:223870 ; RRID:Addgene_223870)
